>Addgene plasmid #162425 | Lyn-YFP-FRB1C | addgene full sequence | sequence record 319787 | Addgene NGS Result
TAGTTATTAATAGTAATCAATTACGGGGTCATTAGTTCATAGCCCATATATGGAGTTCCGCGTTACATAA
CTTACGGTAAATGGCCCGCCTGGCTGACCGCCCAACGACCCCCGCCCATTGACGTCAATAATGACGTATG
TTCCCATAGTAACGCCAATAGGGACTTTCCATTGACGTCAATGGGTGGAGTATTTACGGTAAACTGCCCA
CTTGGCAGTACATCAAGTGTATCATATGCCAAGTACGCCCCCTATTGACGTCAATGACGGTAAATGGCCC
GCCTGGCATTATGCCCAGTACATGACCTTATGGGACTTTCCTACTTGGCAGTACATCTACGTATTAGTCA
TCGCTATTACCATGGTGATGCGGTTTTGGCAGTACATCAATGGGCGTGGATAGCGGTTTGACTCACGGGG
ATTTCCAAGTCTCCACCCCATTGACGTCAATGGGAGTTTGTTTTGGCACCAAAATCAACGGGACTTTCCA
AAATGTCGTAACAACTCCGCCCCATTGACGCAAATGGGCGGTAGGCGTGTACGGTGGGAGGTCTATATAA
GCAGAGCTGGTTTAGTGAACCGTCAGATCCGCTAGCGCCACCATGGGATGTATAAAATCAAAAGGGAAAG
ACAGCGCGGATAGTGCTGGTGGTTTACCGGTCGCCACCATGGTGAGCAAGGGCGAGGAGCTGTTCACCGG
GGTGGTGCCCATCCTGGTCGAGCTGGACGGCGACGTAAACGGCCACAAGTTCAGCGTGTCCGGCGAGGGC
GAGGGCGATGCCACCTACGGCAAGCTGACCCTGAAGTTCATCTGCACCACCGGCAAGCTGCCCGTGCCCT
GGCCCACCCTCGTGACCACCTTCGGCTACGGCCTGCAGTGCTTCGCCCGCTACCCCGACCACATGAAGCA
GCACGACTTCTTCAAGTCCGCCATGCCCGAAGGCTACGTCCAGGAGCGCACCATCTTCTTCAAGGACGAC
GGCAACTACAAGACCCGCGCCGAGGTGAAGTTCGAGGGCGACACCCTGGTGAACCGCATCGAGCTGAAGG
GCATCGACTTCAAGGAGGACGGCAACATCCTGGGGCACAAGCTGGAGTACAACTACAACAGCCACAACGT
CTATATCATGGCCGACAAGCAGAAGAACGGCATCAAGGTGAACTTCAAGATCCGCCACAACATCGAGGAC
GGCAGCGTGCAGCTCGCCGACCACTACCAGCAGAACACCCCCATCGGCGACGGCCCCGTGCTGCTGCCCG
ACAACCACTACCTGAGCTACCAGTCCGCCCTGAGCAAAGACCCCAACGAGAAGCGCGATCACATGGTCCT
GCTGGAGTTCGTGACCGCCGCCGGGATCACTCTCGGCATGGACGAGCTGTACAAGTCCGGACTCAGATCT
CGAGCTCAAGCTTCGAATTCTGCAGTCGACAGTGCTGGTGGTAGTGCTGGTGGTAGTGCTGGTGGTAGTG
CTGGTGGTAGTGCTGGTGGTGGTACCCAGACTCTGAAGGAAACATCCTTTAATCAGGCCTATGGTCGAGA
TTTAATGGAGGCCCAAGAGTGGTGCAGGAAGTACATGAAATCAGGGAATGTCAAGGACCTCCTCCAAGCC
TGGGACCTCTATTATCATGTGTTCCGACGAATCTCAAAGTAGGGATCCACCGGATCTAGATAACTGATCA
TAATCAGCCATACCACATTTGTAGAGGTTTTACTTGCTTTAAAAAACCTCCCACACCTCCCCCTGAACCT
GAAACATAAAATGAATGCAATTGTTGTTGTTAACTTGTTTATTGCAGCTTATAATGGTTACAAATAAAGC
AATAGCATCACAAATTTCACAAATAAAGCATTTTTTTCACTGCATTCTAGTTGTGGTTTGTCCAAACTCA
TCAATGTATCTTAAGGCGTAAATTGTAAGCGTTAATATTTTGTTAAAATTCGCGTTAAATTTTTGTTAAA
TCAGCTCATTTTTTAACCAATAGGCCGAAATCGGCAAAATCCCTTATAAATCAAAAGAATAGACCGAGAT
AGGGT
[37 nt withheld, positions 2036-2072]
AAAGAACGTGGACTCCAACGTCAAAGG
[49 nt withheld, positions 2100-2148]
T
[91 nt withheld, positions 2150-2240]
G
[124 nt withheld, positions 2242-2365]
CAGGTGGCACTTTTCGGGGAAATGTGCGCGGAACCCCTATTTGTTTATTTTTCTAAATACATTCAAATAT
GTATCCGCTCATGAGACAATAACCCTGATAAATGCTTCAATAATATTGAAAAAGGAAGAGTCCTGAGGCG
GAAAGAACCAGCTGTGGAATGTGTGTCAGTTAGGGTGTGGAAAGTCCCCAGGCTCCCCAGCAGGCAGAAG
TATGCAAAGCATGCATCTCAATTAGTCAGCAACCAGGTGTGGAAAGTCCCCAGGCTCCCCAGCAGGCAGA
AGTATGCAAAGCATGCATCTCAATTAGTCAGCAACCATAGTCCCGCCCCTAACTCCGCCCATCCCGCCCC
TAACTCCGCCCAGTTCCGCCCATTCTCCGCCCCATGGCTGACTAATTTTTTTTATTTATGCAGAGGCCGA
GGCCGCCTCGGCCTCTGAGCTATTCCAGAAGTAGTGAGGAGGCTTTTTTGGAGGCCTAGGCTTTTGCAAA
GATCGATCAAGAGACAGGATGAGGATCGTTTCGCATGATTGAACAAGATGGATTGCACGCAGGTTCTCCG
GCCGCTTGGGTGGAGAGGCTATTCGGCTATGACTGGGCACAACAGACAATCGGCTGCTCTGATGCCGCCG
TGTTCCGGCTGTCAGCGCAGGGGCGCCCGGTTCTTTTTGTCAAGACCGACCTGTCCGGTGCCCTGAATGA
ACTGCAAGACGAGGCAGCGCGGCTATCGTGGCTGGCCACGACGGGCGTTCCTTGCGCAGCTGTGCTCGAC
GTTGTCACTGAAGCGGGAAGGGACTGGCTGCTATTGGGCGAAGTGCCGGGGCAGGATCTCCTGTCATCTC
ACCTTGCTCCTGCCGAGAAAGTATCCATCATGGCTGATGCAATGCGGCGGCTGCATACGCTTGATCCGGC
TACCTGCCCATTCGACCACCAAGCGAAACATCGCATCGAGCGAGCACGTACTCGGATGGAAGCCGGTCTT
GTCGATCAGGATGATCTGGACGAAGAGCATCAGGGGCTCGCGCCAGCCGAACTGTTCGCCAGGCTCAAGG
CGAGCATGCCCGACGGCGAGGATCTCGTCGTGACCCATGGCGATGCCTGCTTGCCGAATATCATGGTGGA
AAATGGCCGCTTTTCTGGATTCATCGACTGTGGCCGGCTGGGTGTGGCGGACCGCTATCAGGACATAGCG
TTGGCTACCCGTGATATTGCTGAAGAGCTTGGCGGCGAATGGGCTGACCGCTTCCTCGTGCTTTACGGTA
TCGCCGCTCCCGATTCGCAGCGCATCGCCTTCTATCGCCTTCTTGACGAGTTCTTCTGAGCGGGACTCTG
GGGTTCGAAATGACCGACCAAGCGACGCCCAACCTGCCATCACGAGATTTCGATTCCACCGCCGCCTTCT
ATGAAAGGTTGGGCTTCGGAATCGTTTTCCGGGACGCCGGCTGGATGATCCTCCAGCGCGGGGATCTCAT
GCTGGAGTTCTTCGCCCACCCTAGGGGGAGGCTAACTGAAACACGGAAGGAGACAATACCGGAAGGAACC
CGCGCTATGACGGCAATAAAAAGACAGAATAAAACGCACGGTGTTGGGTCGTTTGTTCATAAACGCGGGG
TTCGGTCCCAGGGCTGGCACTCTGTCGATACCCCACCGAGACCCCATTGGGGCCAATACGCCCGCGTTTC
TTCCTTTTCCCCACCCCACCCCCCAAGTTCGGGTGAAGGCCCAGGGCTCGCAGCCAACGTCGGGGCGGCA
GGCCCTGCCATAGCCTCAGGTTACTCATATATACTTTAGATTGATTTAAAACTTCATTTTTAATTTAAAA
GGATCTAGGTGAAGATCCTTTTTGATAATCTCATGACCAAAATCCCTTAACGTGAGTTTTCGTTCCACTG
AGCGTCAGACCCCGTAGAAAAGATCAAAGGATCTTCTTGAGATCCTTTTTTTCTGCGCGTAATCTGCTGC
TTGCAAACAAAAAAACCACCGCTACCAGCGGTGGTTTGTTTGCCGGATCAAGAGCTACCAACTCTTTTTC
CGAAGGTAACTGGCTTCAGCAGAGCGCAGATACCAAATACTGTTCTTCTAGTGTAGCCGTAGTTAGGCCA
CCACTTCAAGAACTCTGTAGCACCGCCTACATACCTCGCTCTGCTAATCCTGTTACCAGTGGCTGCTGCC
AGTGGCGATAAGTCGTGTCTTACCGGGTTGGACTCAAGACGATAGTTACCGGATAAGGCGCAGCGGTCGG
GCTGAACGGGGGGTTCGTGCACACAGCCCAGCTTGGAGCGAACGACCTACACCGAACTGAGATACCTACA
GCGTGAGCTATGAGAAAGCGCCACGCTTCCCGAAGGGAGAAAGGCGGACAGGTATCCGGTAAGCGGCAGG
GTCGGAACAGGAGAGCGCACGAGGGAGCTTCCAGGGGGAAACGCCTGGTATCTTTATAGTCCTGTCGGGT
TTCGCCACCTCTGACTTGAGCGTCGATTTTTGTGATGCTCGTCAGGGGGGCGGAGCCTATGGAAAAACGC
CAGCAACGCGGCCTTTTTACGGTTCCTGGCCTTTTGCTGGCCTTTTGCTCACATGTTCTTTCCTGCGTTA
TCCCCTGATTCTGTGGATAACCGTATTACCGCCATGCAT
Features (pLannotate 1.2.2; 15 found; start..end, strand, type, name):
     61..364     +  enhancer       CMV enhancer: human cytomegalovirus immediate early enhancer
    365..568     +  promoter       CMV promoter: human cytomegalovirus (CMV) immediate early promoter
    669..1385    +  CDS            EYFP: EYFP is a basic (constitutively fluorescent) green/yellow fluorescent protein published in 1996, derived from Aequorea victoria. It is reported to be a very rapidly-maturing weak dimer with high acid sensitivity.
   1386..1430    +  misc_feature   MCS (fragment): multiple cloning site
   1495..1649    +  CDS            FRB* (fragment): T2098L mutant of FKBP-rapamycin binding domain of human FRAP binds synthetic ligands such as AP21967
   1675..1759    +  CDS            large T antigen (fragment): large T antigen from SV40 (simian virus 40)
   1782..1903    +  polyA_signal   SV40 poly(A) signal: SV40 polyadenylation signal
   1937..2365    -  rep_origin     f1 ori (sequence partly withheld): f1 bacteriophage origin of replication; arrow indicates direction of (+) strand synthesis
   2392..2496    +  promoter       AmpR promoter: bla
   2498..2855    +  promoter       SV40 promoter: SV40 enhancer and early promoter
   2890..3684    +  CDS            NeoR/KanR: aminoglycoside phosphotransferase from Tn5; aph(3')-II (or nptII); confers resistance to neomycin, kanamycin, and G418 (Geneticin®)
   3705..3857    +  CDS            ble (fragment): BLE_KLEPN - Experimental evidence at protein level: Swiss-Prot protein existence level 1. Binding protein with a strong affinity to the bleomycin family of antibiotics. Binds to CL990; an antimitotic-antibiotic compound. From Klebsiella pneumoniae.
   3916..3963    +  polyA_signal   HSV TK poly(A) signal: herpes simplex virus thymidine kinase polyadenylation signal (Cole and Stacy, 1985)
   4054..4070    -  polyA_signal   bGH poly(A) signal (fragment): bovine growth hormone polyadenylation signal
   4292..4880    +  rep_origin     ori: high-copy-number ColE1/pMB1/pBR322/pUC origin of replication
