[The description below was written by a language model from this plasmid's Addgene catalogue record and pLannotate feature annotations shown in this document.]
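Description:
Lyn-YFP-FRB1C is a mammalian expression plasmid built on a Clontech C1-type fluorescent protein backbone (about 5 kb) and made as a component of a chemically induced trimerization (CIT) system. It is propagated in E. coli from a high-copy ColE1/pUC-type origin under kanamycin selection. The single NeoR/KanR (Tn5 aminoglycoside phosphotransferase) gene sits behind tandem bacterial (bla-type) and SV40 early promoters and is terminated by the HSV TK polyadenylation signal, so the same marker could in principle also support G418 selection in mammalian cells. An f1 origin is present as well. The short ble, bGH poly(A) and SV40 large T antigen fragments in the annotation appear to be backbone remnants rather than functional parts.

The payload is a synthetic fusion driven by the CMV immediate-early enhancer and promoter and terminated by the SV40 poly(A) signal. The annotated parts are an EYFP coding sequence, a remnant of the multiple cloning site, and a partial match of roughly 155 nt to the FKBP-rapamycin binding (FRB) domain; the insert was cloned between KpnI and SalI sites. The name suggests that this partial match is a C-terminal piece of a split FRB, although the record does not define "FRB1C" explicitly, and the tool's labelling of the match as the T2098L variant should not be taken as confirmation of that mutation. The Lyn element is not annotated, but there is a gap of about 100 nt between the promoter and EYFP where it would lie. Lyn-derived N-terminal sequences are commonly used as lipidation motifs that anchor proteins to the plasma membrane. Taken together, the construct most likely provides a yellow-fluorescent, membrane-tethered FRB fragment that assembles with partner components when a chemical inducer is added.
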