Addgene plasmid #162425: Lyn-YFP-FRB1C
Purpose: for use in CIT (chemically induced trimerization) system
Depositing lab: Takanari Inoue. Depositing organization: Johns Hopkins University and School of Medicine. Publication: Rational design and implementation of a chemically inducible heterotrimerization system. Wu HD, Kikuchi M, Dagliyan O, Aragaki AK, Nakamura H, Dokholyan NV, Umehara T, Inoue T. Nat Methods. 2020 Sep;17(9):928-936. doi: 10.1038/s41592-020-0913-x. Epub 2020 Aug 3. PubMed 32747768.
Backbone
  Vector backbone: C1
  Backbone manufacturer: Clontech
  Vector type: Mammalian Expression
Growth in bacteria
  Bacterial resistance: Kanamycin, 50 μg/mL
  Growth temperature: 37°C
  Growth strain: DH5alpha
  Copy number: High Copy
Gene/Insert
  Gene/Insert name: Lyn-YFP-FRB1C
  Species: Synthetic
  Promoter: CMV
  Cloning method: Restriction Enzyme; 5′ cloning site KpnI (not destroyed); 3′ cloning site SalI (not destroyed)
  Sequencing primers: 5′ CATGGTCCTGCTGGAGTTCGTG; 3′ GAAATTTGTGATGCTATTGC
Terms and licenses: Academic/Nonprofit Terms; Industry Terms: Not Available to Industry
How to cite: Lyn-YFP-FRB1C was a gift from Takanari Inoue (Addgene plasmid # 162425 ; http://n2t.net/addgene:162425 ; RRID:Addgene_162425)
