>Addgene plasmid #162425 | Lyn-YFP-FRB1C | depositor partial sequence | sequence record 314981 | full coding region sequenced
GCCACCATGGGATGTATAAAATCAAAAGGGAAAGACAGCGCGGATAGTGCTGGTGGTTTACCGGTCGCCA
CCATGGTGAGCAAGGGCGAGGAGCTGTTCACCGGGGTGGTGCCCATCCTGGTCGAGCTGGACGGCGACGT
AAACGGCCACAAGTTCAGCGTGTCCGGCGAGGGCGAGGGCGATGCCACCTACGGCAAGCTGACCCTGAAG
TTCATCTGCACCACCGGCAAGCTGCCCGTGCCCTGGCCCACCCTCGTGACCACCTTCGGCTACGGCCTGC
AGTGCTTCGCCCGCTACCCCGACCACATGAAGCAGCACGACTTCTTCAAGTCCGCCATGCCCGAAGGCTA
CGTCCAGGAGCGCACCATCTTCTTCAAGGACGACGGCAACTACAAGACCCGCGCCGAGGTGAAGTTCGAG
GGCGACACCCTGGTGAACCGCATCGAGCTGAAGGGCATCGACTTCAAGGAGGACGGCAACATCCTGGGGC
ACAAGCTGGAGTACAACTACAACAGCCACAACGTCTATATCATGGCCGACAAGCAGAAGAACGGCATCAA
GGTGAACTTCAAGATCCGCCACAACATCGAGGACGGCAGCGTGCAGCTCGCCGACCACTACCAGCAGAAC
ACCCCCATCGGCGACGGCCCCGTGCTGCTGCCCGACAACCACTACCTGAGCTACCAGTCCGCCCTGAGCA
AAGACCCCAACGAGAAGCGCGATCACATGGTCCTGCTGGAGTTCGTGACCGCCGCCGGGATCACTCTCGG
CATGGACGAGCTGTACAAGTCCGGACTCAGATCTCGAGCTCAAGCTTCGAATTCTGCAGTCGACAGTGCT
GGTGGTAGTGCTGGTGGTAGTGCTGGTGGTAGTGCTGGTGGTAGTGCTGGTGGTGGTACCCAGACTCTGA
AGGAAACATCCTTTAATCAGGCCTATGGTCGAGATTTAATGGAGGCCCAAGAGTGGTGCAGGAAGTACAT
GAAATCAGGGAATGTCAAGGACCTCCTCCAAGCCTGGGACCTCTATTATCATGTGTTCCGACGAATCTCA
AAGTAG
